Addgene plasmid #60092: 4LG1
Purpose: Bacterial expression for structure determination; may not be full ORF
Depositing lab: Cheryl Arrowsmith. Depositing organization: University of Toronto.
Backbone
  Vector backbone: pET28-MHL
  Vector type: Bacterial Expression
Growth in bacteria
  Bacterial resistance: Kanamycin, 50 μg/mL
  Growth temperature: 37°C
  Growth strain: DH5alpha
  Copy number: High Copy
Gene/Insert
  Gene/Insert name: METTL21D:JMC072-C04:C227980 (alt names: PDB ID: 4LG1; METTL21D)
  Species: H. sapiens (human)
  Insert size (bp): 669
  Mutation: See comments
  Entrez Gene: VCPKMT (a.k.a. C14orf138, METTL21D, VCP-KMT)
  Promoter: T7
  Tag / fusion protein: 6xHis (N terminal on insert)
  Cloning method: Ligation Independent Cloning
  Sequencing primers: 5′ T7; 3′ T7 Terminal
Terms and licenses: Academic/Nonprofit Terms; Industry Terms: Not Available to Industry
How to cite: 4LG1 was a gift from Cheryl Arrowsmith (Addgene plasmid # 60092 ; http://n2t.net/addgene:60092 ; RRID:Addgene_60092)
