[The description below was written by a language model from this plasmid's Addgene catalogue record.]
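Description:
4LG1 is a bacterial expression plasmid built on the pET28-MHL backbone, designed to produce a fragment of the human methyltransferase METTL21D (current gene symbol VCPKMT, also known as C14orf138 or VCP-KMT) for structural biology. The plasmid confers kanamycin resistance for selection in E. coli and is recorded as high copy, with a standard cloning strain used for propagation. No feature table accompanies the record, so the origin of replication and other backbone elements are not itemised here.

The insert is 669 bp of human coding sequence, introduced by ligation-independent cloning. The record explicitly cautions that the insert may not represent the full open reading frame, which is typical of constructs whose boundaries were trimmed to give a well-behaved, crystallisable domain. A mutation field points to depositor comments that are not included in the available information, so any differences from the reference sequence cannot be specified. Expression is driven by the T7 promoter, meaning that protein production requires a host supplying T7 RNA polymerase, and the sequencing primer sites indicate the insert sits between the T7 promoter and T7 terminator. An N-terminal 6xHis tag is fused to the protein, allowing purification by immobilised metal affinity chromatography.

The construct's name corresponds to the Protein Data Bank entry for the structure it was used to determine. Its intended use is recombinant production of the METTL21D protein in bacteria for crystallography, and it would also suit related biochemical or biophysical work on this lysine methyltransferase.
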