>Addgene plasmid #60092 | 4LG1 | depositor partial sequence | sequence record 96045 | Insert DNA Sequence
TCCTCGCTGGAGGACCCACTGCGGAGCTTTGTGCGAGTTTTGGAGAAGCGGGATGGTACAGTGCTACGAC
TACAGCAGTATAGCTCCGGTGGCGTGGGTTGCGTTGTGTGGGACGCTGCCATTGTCCTTTCTAAATACCT
GGAAACGCCCGAGTTTTCTGGCGACGGGGCCCACGCGCTGAGCCGGCGGTCGGTGCTGGAGCTGGGTTCG
GGCACCGGGGCCGTGGGGCTCATGGCTGCTACCCTCGGGGCTGATGTTGTAGTCACCGATCTTGAGGAAT
TGCAAGACTTGCTGAAGATGAATATTAATATGAACAAGCATCTTGTCACTGGTTCTGTTCAAGCCAAGGT
ACTGAAATGGGGGGAAGAAATAGAAGGCTTTCCTTCTCCACCCGACTTCATACTGATGGCCGACTGCATA
TACTATGAAGAGTCTTTGGAGCCATTGCTGAAAACTCTAAAAGATATCAGCGGATTTGAAACTTGTATTA
TATGTTGTTATGAACAACGAACAATGGGGAAAAATCCAGAAATTGAGAAAAAATATTTTGAGCTCCTTCA
GCTAGATTTTGACTTTGAAAAAATTCCTTTGGAAAAACATGATGAAGAGTATCGAAGTGAAGATATTCAT
ATTATATACATCAGAAAGAAAAAATCGAAATTTCCATCG
