>Addgene plasmid #60092 | 4LG1 | addgene partial sequence | sequence record 97117 | T7 5'-TAATACGACTCACTATAGGG-3'
TTTTGTTTAACTTTAAGAAGGAGATATACCATGCATCATCATCATCATCACAGCAGCGGCAGAGAAAACT
TGTATTTCCAGGGCTCCTCGCTGGAGGACCCACTGCGGAGCTTTGTGCGAGTTTTGGAGAAGCGGGATGG
TACAGTGCTACGACTACAGCAGTATAGCTCCGGTGGCGTGGGTTGCGTTGTGTGGGACGCTGCCATTGTC
CTTTCTAAATACCTGGAAACGCCCGAGTTTTCTGGCGACGGGGCCCACGCGCTGAGCCGGCGGTCGGTGC
TGGAGCTGGGTTCGGGCACCGGGGCCGTGGGGCTCATGGCTGCTACCCTCGGGGCTGATGTTGTAGTCAC
CGATCTTGAGGAATTGCAAGACTTGCTGAAGATGAATATTAATATGAACAAGCATCTTGTCACTGGTTCT
GTTCAAGCCAAGGTACTGAAATGGGGGGAAGAAATAGAAGGCTTTCCTTCTCCACCCGACTTCATACTGA
TGGCCGACTGCATATACTATGAAGAGTCTTTGGAGCCATTGCTGAAAACTCTAAAAGATATCAGCGGATT
TGAAACTTGTATTATATGTTGTTATGAACAACGAACAATGGGGAAAAATCCAGAAATTGAGAAAAAATAT
TTTGAGCTCCTTCAGCTAGATTTTGACTTTGAAAAAATTCCTTTGGAAAAACATGATGAAGAGTATCGAA
GTGAAGATATTCATATTATATACATCAG
