>Addgene plasmid #60092 | 4LG1 | addgene partial sequence | sequence record 97119 | T7term 5'-GCTAGTTATTGCTCAGCGG-3'
CGGGCTTTGTTAGCAGCCGGATCTCAGTGGTGGTGGTGGTGGTGCTCGAGTGCGGCCGCAAGCTTCGTCA
TCACGATGGAAATTTCGATTTTTTCTTTCTGATGTATATAATATGAATATCTTCACTTCGATACTCTTCA
TCATGTTTTTCCAAAGGAATTTTTTCAAAGTCAAAATCTAGCTGAAGGAGCTCAAAATATTTTTTCTCAA
TTTCTGGATTTTTCCCCATTGTTCGTTGTTCATAACAACATATAATACAAGTTTCAAATCCGCTGATATC
TTTTAGAGTTTTCAGCAATGGCTCCAAAGACTCTTCATAGTATATGCAGTCGGCCATCAGTATGAAGTCG
GGTGGAGAAGGAAAGCCTTCTATTTCTTCCCCCCATTTCAGTACCTTGGCTTGAACAGAACCAGTGACAA
GATGCTTGTTCATATTAATATTCATCTTCAGCAAGTCTTGCAATTCCTCAAGATCGGTGACTACAACATC
AGCCCCGAGGGTAGCAGCCATGAGCCCCACGGCCCCGGTGCCCGAACCCAGCTCCAGCACCGACCGCCGG
CTCAGCGCGTGGGCCCCGTCGCCAGAAAACTCGGGCGTTTCCAGGTATTTAGAAAGGACAATGGCAGCGT
CCCACACAACGCAACCCACGCCACCGGAGCTATACTGCTGTAGTCGTAGCACTGTACCATCCCGCTTCTC
C
